>Addgene plasmid #199076 | pGLDV_13 [38e1G] | addgene full sequence | sequence record 397960 | Addgene NGS Result
TAGCGTGCGAACAGCACGCTATTGTTGTATCATTACTCGCATCCATTCTCAGGCTGTCTCGTCTCGTCTC
CGAGGTCTCAGGAGAATGTGAAGAGCGAAAGTGAAACGTGATTTCATGCGTCATTTTGAACATTTTGTAA
ATCTTATTTAATAATGTGTGCGGCAATTCACATTTAATTTATGAATGTTTTCTTAACATCGCGGCAACTC
AAGAAACGGCAGGTTCGGATCTTAGCTACTAGAGAAAGAGGAGAAATACTAGATGCGTAAAGGCGAAGAA
CTGTTCACTGGTGTCGTCCCTATTCTGGTGGAACTGGATGGTGATGTCAACGGTCATAAGTTTTCCGTGC
GTGGCGAGGGTGAAGGTGACGCAACTAATGGTAAACTGACGCTGAAGTTCATCTGTACTACTGGTAAACT
GCCGGTTCCTTGGCCGACTCTGGTAACGACGCTGACTTATGGTGTTCAGTGCTTTGCTCGTTATCCGGAC
CATATGAAGCAGCATGACTTCTTCAAGTCCGCCATGCCGGAAGGCTATGTGCAGGAACGCACGATTTCCT
TTAAGGATGACGGCACGTACAAAACGCGTGCGGAAGTGAAATTTGAAGGCGATACCCTGGTAAACCGCAT
TGAGCTGAAAGGCATTGACTTTAAAGAGGACGGCAATATCCTGGGCCATAAGCTGGAATACAATTTTAAC
AGCCACAATGTTTACATCACCGCCGATAAACAAAAAAATGGCATTAAAGCGAATTTTAAAATTCGCCACA
ACGTGGAGGATGGCAGCGTGCAGCTGGCTGATCACTACCAGCAAAACACTCCAATCGGTGATGGTCCTGT
TCTGCTGCCAGACAATCACTATCTGAGCACGCAAAGCGTTCTGTCTAAAGATCCGAACGAGAAACGCGAT
CATATGGTTCTGCTGGAGTTCGTAACCGCAGCGGGCATCACGCATGGTATGGATGAACTGTACAAATGAT
TCAGCCAAAAAACTTAAGACCGCCGGTCTTGTCCACTACCTTGCAGTAATGCGGTGGACAGGATCGGCGG
TTTTCTTTTCTCTTCTCAAGCTCTTCAGGTATACTTGAGACCACCCCAGGATACATAGATTACCACAACT
CCGAGCCCTTCCACCTAGCGTGCTAACCACGCACGCTATTGTTGTATAGGCTAGGTGGAGGCTCAGTGAT
GATAAGTCTGCGATGGTGGATGCATGTGTCATGGTCATAGCTGTTTCCTGTGTGAAATTGTTATCCGCTC
AGAGGGCACAATCCTATTCCGCGCTATCCGACAATCTCCAAGACATTAGGTGGAGTTCAGTTCGGCGTAT
GGCATATGTCGCTGGAAAGAACATGTGAGCAAAAGGCCAGCAAAAGGCCAGGAACCGTAAAAAGGCCGCG
TTGCTGGCGTTTTTCCATAGGCTCCGCCCCCCTGACGAGCATCACAAAAATCGACGCTCAAGTCAGAGGT
GGCGAAACCCGACAGGACTATAAAGATACCAGGCGTTTCCCCCTGGAAGCTCCCTCGTGCGCTCTCCTGT
TCCGACCCTGCCGCTTACCGGATACCTGTCCGCCTTTCTCCCTTCGGGAAGCGTGGCGCTTTCTCATAGC
TCACGCTGTAGGTATCTCAGTTCGGTGTAGGTCGTTCGCTCCAAGCTGGGCTGTGTGCACGAACCCCCCG
TTCAGCCCGACCGCTGCGCCTTATCCGGTAACTATCGTCTTGAGTCCAACCCGGTAAGACACGACTTATC
GCCACTGGCAGCAGCCACTGGTAACAGGATTAGCAGAGCGAGGTATGTAGGCGGTGCTACAGAGTTCTTG
AAGTGGTGGCCTAACTACGGCTACACTAGAAGAACAGTATTTGGTATCTGCGCTCTGCTGAAGCCAGTTA
CCTTCGGAAAAAGAGTTGGTAGCTCTTGATCCGGCAAACAAACCACCGCTGGTAGCGGTGGTTTTTTTGT
TTGCAAGCAGCAGATTACGCGCAGAAAAAAAGGATCTCAAGAAGATCCTTTGATCTTTTCTACGGGGTCT
GACGCTCTATTCAACAAAGCCGCCGTCCCGTCAAGTCAGCGTAAATGGGTAGGGGGCTTCAAATCGTCCC
CCCATACGATATAAGTTGTTACTAGTGCTTGGATTCTCACCAATAAAAAACGCCCGGCGGCAACCGAGCG
TTCTGAACAAATCCAGATGGAGTTCTGAGGTCATTACTGGATCTATCAACAGGAGTCCAAGCGAGCTCGA
TATCAAATTACGCCCCGCCCTGCCACTCATCGCAGTACTGTTGTAATTCATTAAGCATTCTGCCGACATG
GAAGCCATCACAAACGGCATGATGAACCTGAATCGCCAGCGGCATCAGCACCTTGTCGCCTTGCGTATAA
TATTTGCCCATGGTGAAAACGGGGGCGAAGAAGTTGTCCATATTGGCCACGTTTAAATCAAAACTGGTGA
AACTCACCCAGGGATTGGCTGAGACGAAAAACATATTCTCAATAAACCCTTTAGGGAAATAGGCCAGGTT
TTCACCGTAACACGCCACATCTTGCGAATATATGTGTAGAAACTGCCGGAAATCGTCGTGGTATTCACTC
CAGAGCGATGAAAACGTTTCAGTTTGCTCATGGAAAACGGTGTAACAAGGGTGAACACTATCCCATATCA
CCAGCTCACCGTCTTTCATTGCCATACGAAATTCCGGATGAGCATTCATCAGGCGGGCAAGAATGTGAAT
AAAGGCCGGATAAAACTTGTGCTTATTTTTCTTTACGGTCTTTAAAAAGGCCGTAATATCCAGCTGAACG
GTCTGGTTATAGGTACATTGAGCAACTGACTGAAATGCCTCAAAATGTTCTTTACGATGCCATTGGGATA
TATCAACGGTGGTATATCCAGTGATTTTTTTCTCCATTTTAGCTTCCTTAGCTCCTGAAAATCTCGATAA
CTCAAAAAATACGCCCGGTAGTGATCTTATTTCATTATGGTGAAAGTTGGAACCTCTTACGTGCCGATCA
ACGTCTCATTGATACCTGAAACAAAACCCATCGTACGGCCAAGGAAGTCTCCAATAACTGTGATCCACCA
CAAGCGCCAGGGTTTTCCCAGTCACGACGTTGTAAAACGACGGCCAGTCATGCATAATCCGCACGCATCT
GGAATAAGGAAGTGCCATTCCGCCTGACCT
Features (pLannotate 1.2.2; 6 found; start..end, strand, type, name):
    263..976     +  CDS            superfolder GFP: GFP variant that folds robustly even when fused to poorly folded proteins (Pédelacq et al., 2006)
   1412..2000    -  rep_origin     ori: high-copy-number ColE1/pMB1/pBR322/pUC origin of replication
   2133..2227    -  terminator     lambda t0 terminator: transcription terminator from phage lambda
   2251..2907    -  CDS            cat: CAT_ECOLX - Experimental evidence at protein level: Swiss-Prot protein existence level 1. This enzyme is an effector of chloramphenicol resistance in bacteria. From Escherichia coli. This protein is used as a marker in many commonly used cloning vectors, such as pACYC184.
   2908..3010    -  promoter       cat promoter: promoter of the E. coli cat gene encoding chloramphenicol acetyltransferase
   3085..3128    -  CDS            lacZα (fragment): LacZα fragment of β-galactosidase; lacZ fragment
