[The description below was written by a language model from this plasmid's Addgene catalogue record and pLannotate feature annotations shown in this document.]
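Description:
pGLDV_13 [38e1G] is a small (about 3.2 kb) empty-backbone synthetic biology vector that serves as an acceptor plasmid for "Even" level steps in a hierarchical, alternating odd/even DNA assembly scheme. Part of it derives from an earlier published assembly toolkit, and it was deposited alongside work on high-throughput identification of functional origins of replication in non-model bacteria. It is propagated in E. coli from a high-copy ColE1/pUC-type origin and selected with chloramphenicol. Resistance comes from a cat (chloramphenicol acetyltransferase) gene driven by its native cat promoter and followed by a phage lambda t0 terminator.

No gene of interest is carried. Instead, the cloning position holds a superfolder GFP coding sequence that acts as a dropout marker. When assembled parts successfully replace this cassette, the resulting colonies lose fluorescence, so correct assemblies can be told apart visually from colonies carrying uncut or religated vector. A short lacZα fragment is also annotated near the cat promoter and is probably a remnant of the parental backbone rather than a functional screening element.

The feature table does not annotate the promoter driving sfGFP, the restriction sites or the overhangs used for assembly, so the record does not define these. The depositor notes that dropout expression is repressible by glucose and that unrepressed expression can select for escape mutants, which implies a catabolite-sensitive promoter and some burden from the reporter. That comment calls the dropout "sfYFP", whereas the purpose field and the sequence annotation both indicate sfGFP.
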