Addgene plasmid #199076: pGLDV_13 [38e1G]
Purpose: (Empty Backbone) Even assembly vector with sfGFP dropout for Even level assemblies
Depositing lab: Charlie Gilbert & Nili Ostrov & Cultivarium Tools. Depositing organization: Cultivarium, Convergent Research. Publication: A scalable framework for high-throughput identification of functional origins of replication in non-model bacteria. Gilbert C, Brumwell SL, Crits-Christoph A, Kang SC, Martin-Moldes Z, Alsharif W, Esmurria A, Nguyen M-A, Lee HH, Ostrov N. bioRxiv 2023.05.19.541510 10.1101/2023.05.19.541510.
Backbone
  Vector backbone: n/a
  Vector type: Synthetic Biology
Growth in bacteria
  Bacterial resistance: Chloramphenicol, 25 μg/mL
  Growth temperature: 37°C
  Growth strain: E. coli Zymo 10B
  Growth instructions: Supplement LB growth medium with 2% glucose (w/v)
  Copy number: High Copy
Gene/Insert
  Gene/Insert name: None
Resource information
  A portion of this plasmid was derived from a plasmid made by: Jim Haseloff (Pollak et al. 2018 https://doi.org/10.1111/nph.15625)
Terms and licenses: Academic/Nonprofit Terms; Industry Terms: Not Available to Industry
Depositor comments: For standard propagation, supplement LB growth medium with 2% glucose (w/v) to repress sfYFP dropout expression, otherwise escape mutants may arise.
How to cite: pGLDV_13 [38e1G] was a gift from Charlie Gilbert & Nili Ostrov & Cultivarium Tools (Addgene plasmid # 199076 ; http://n2t.net/addgene:199076 ; RRID:Addgene_199076)
